>Addgene plasmid #132405 | pHAGE-NLS-dPspCas13b-3xmRuby3-NLS | addgene full sequence | sequence record 307944 | Addgene NGS Result
TGGAAGGGCTAATTCACTCCCAAAGAAGACAAGATATCCTTGATCTGTGGATCTACCACACACAAGGCTA
CTTCCCTGATTAGCAGAACTACACACCAGGGCCAGGGGTCAGATATCCACTGACCTTTGGATGGTGCTAC
AAGCTAGTACCAGTTGAGCCAGATAAGGTAGAAGAGGCCAATAAAGGAGAGAACACCAGCTTGTTACACC
CTGTGAGCCTGCATGGGATGGATGACCCGGAGAGAGAAGTGTTAGAGTGGAGGTTTGACAGCCGCCTAGC
ATTTCATCACGTGGCCCGAGAGCTGCATCCGGAGTACTTCAAGAACTGCTGATATCGAGCTTGCTACAAG
GGACTTTCCGCTGGGGACTTTCCAGGGAGGCGTGGCCTGGGCGGGACTGGGGAGTGGCGAGCCCTCAGAT
CCTGCATATAAGCAGCTGCTTTTTGCCTGTACTGGGTCTCTCTGGTTAGACCAGATCTGAGCCTGGGAGC
TCTCTGGCTAACTAGGGAACCCACTGCTTAAGCCTCAATAAAGCTTGCCTTGAGTGCTTCAAGTAGTGTG
TGCCCGTCTGTTGTGTGACTCTGGTAACTAGAGATCCCTCAGACCCTTTTAGTCAGTGTGGAAAATCTCT
AGCAGTGGCGCCCGAACAGGGACTTGAAAGCGAAAGGGAAACCAGAGGAGCTCTCTCGACGCAGGACTCG
GCTTGCTGAAGCGCGCACGGCAAGAGGCGAGGGGCGGCGACTGGTGAGTACGCCAAAAATTTTGACTAGC
GGAGGCTAGAAGGAGAGAGATGGGTGCGAGAGCGTCAGTATTAAGCGGGGGAGAATTAGATCGCGATGGG
AAAAAATTCGGTTAAGGCCAGGGGGAAAGAAAAAATATAAATTAAAACATATAGTATGGGCAAGCAGGGA
GCTAGAACGATTCGCAGTTAATCCTGGCCTGTTAGAAACATCAGAAGGCTGTAGACAAATACTGGGACAG
CTACAACCATCCCTTCAGACAGGATCAGAAGAACTTAGATCATTATATAATACAGTAGCAACCCTCTATT
GTGTGCATCAAAGGATAGAGATAAAAGACACCAAGGAAGCTTTAGACAAGATAGAGGAAGAGCAAAACAA
AAGTAAGACCACCGCACAGCAAGCGGCCGGCCGCTGATCTTCAGACCTGGAGGAGGAGATATGAGGGACA
ATTGGAGAAGTGAATTATATAAATATAAAGTAGTAAAAATTGAACCATTAGGAGTAGCACCCACCAAGGC
AAAGAGAAGAGTGGTGCAGAGAGAAAAAAGAGCAGTGGGAATAGGAGCTTTGTTCCTTGGGTTCTTGGGA
GCAGCAGGAAGCACTATGGGCGCAGCGTCAATGACGCTGACGGTACAGGCCAGACAATTATTGTCTGGTA
TAGTGCAGCAGCAGAACAATTTGCTGAGGGCTATTGAGGCGCAACAGCATCTGTTGCAACTCACAGTCTG
GGGCATCAAGCAGCTCCAGGCAAGAATCCTGGCTGTGGAAAGATACCTAAAGGATCAACAGCTCCTGGGG
ATTTGGGGTTGCTCTGGAAAACTCATTTGCACCACTGCTGTGCCTTGGAATGCTAGTTGGAGTAATAAAT
CTCTGGAACAGATTTGGAATCACACGACCTGGATGGAGTGGGACAGAGAAATTAACAATTACACAAGCTT
AATACACTCCTTAATTGAAGAATCGCAAAACCAGCAAGAAAAGAATGAACAAGAATTATTGGAATTAGAT
AAATGGGCAAGTTTGTGGAATTGGTTTAACATAACAAATTGGCTGTGGTATATAAAATTATTCATAATGA
TAGTAGGAGGCTTGGTAGGTTTAAGAATAGTTTTTGCTGTACTTTCTATAGTGAATAGAGTTAGGCAGGG
ATATTCACCATTATCGTTTCAGACCCACCTCCCAACCCCGAGGGGACCCGACAGGCCCGAAGGAATAGAA
GAAGAAGGTGGAGAGAGAGACAGAGACAGATCCATTCGATTAGTGAACGGATCTCGACGGTATCGCCGAA
TTCACAAATGGCAGTATTCATCCACAATTTTAAAAGAAAAGGGGGGATTGGGGGGTACAGTGCAGGGGAA
AGAATAGTAGACATAATAGCAACAGACATACAAACTAAAGAATTACAAAAACAAATTACAAAAATTCAAA
ATTTTCGGGTTTATTACAGGGACAGCAGAGATCCAGTTTGGACTAGTCGTGAGGCTCCGGTGCCCGTCAG
TGGGCAGAGCGCACATCGCCCACAGTCCCCGAGAAGTTGGGGGGAGGGGTCGGCAATTGAACCGGTGCCT
AGAGAAGGTGGCGCGGGGTAAACTGGGAAAGTGATGTCGTGTACTGGCTCCGCCTTTTTCCCGAGGGTGG
GGGAGAACCGTATATAAGTGCAGTAGTCGCCGTGAACGTTCTTTTTCGCAACGGGTTTGCCGCCAGAACA
CAGGTAAGTGCCGTGTGTGGTTCCCGCGGGCCTGGCCTCTTTACGGGTTATGGCCCTTGCGTGCCTTGAA
TTACTTCCACCTGGCTGCAGTACGTGATTCTTGATCCCGAGCTTCGGGTTGGAAGTGGGTGGGAGAGTTC
GAGGCCTTGCGCTTAAGGAGCCCCTTCGCCTCGTGCTTGAGTTGAGGCCTGGCCTGGGCGCTGGGGCCGC
CGCGTGCGAATCTGGTGGCACCTTCGCGCCTGTCTCGCTGCTTTCGATAAGTCTCTAGCCATTTAAAATT
TTTGATGACCTGCTGCGACGCTTTTTTTCTGGCAAGATAGTCTTGTAAATGCGGGCCAAGATCTGCACAC
TGGTATTTCGGTTTTTGGGGCCGCGGGCGGCGACGGGGCCCGTGCGTCCCAGCGCACATGTTCGGCGAGG
CGGGGCCTGCGAGCGCGGCCACCGAGAATCGGACGGGGGTAGTCTCAAGCTGGCCGGCCTGCTCTGGTGC
CTGGCCTCGCGCCGCCGTGTATCGCCCCGCCCTGGGCGGCAAGGCTGGCCCGGTCGGCACCAGTTGCGTG
AGCGGAAAGATGGCCGCTTCCCGGCCCTGCTGCAGGGAGCTCAAAATGGAGGACGCGGCGCTCGGGAGAG
CGGGCGGGTGAGTCACCCACACAAAGGAAAAGGGCCTTTCCGTCCTCAGCCGTCGCTTCATGTGACTCCA
CGGAGTACCGGGCGCCGTCCAGGCACCTCGATTAGTTCTCGAGCTTTTGGAGTACGTCGTCTTTAGGTTG
GGGGGAGGGGTTTTATGCGATGGAGTTTCCCCACACTGAGTGGGTGGAGACTGAAGTTAGGCCAGCTTGG
CACTTGATGTAATTCTCCTTGGAATTTGCCCTTTTTGAGTTTGGATCTTGGTTCATTCTCAAGCCTCAGA
CAGTGGTTCAAAGTTTTTTTCTTCCATTTCAGGTGTCGTGAAGCGGCCGCACCGGTCTGCAGCTAGCATG
CCCAAAAAGAAGAGGAAAGTGAACATCCCCGCTCTGGTGGAAAACCAGAAGAAGTACTTTGGCACCTACA
GCGTGATGGCCATGCTGAACGCTCAGACCGTGCTGGACCACATCCAGAAGGTGGCCGATATTGAGGGCGA
GCAGAACGAGAACAACGAGAATCTGTGGTTTCACCCCGTGATGAGCCACCTGTACAACGCCAAGAACGGC
TACGACAAGCAGCCCGAGAAAACCATGTTCATCATCGAGCGGCTGCAGAGCTACTTCCCATTCCTGAAGA
TCATGGCCGAGAACCAGAGAGAGTACAGCAACGGCAAGTACAAGCAGAACCGCGTGGAAGTGAACAGCAA
CGACATCTTCGAGGTGCTGAAGCGCGCCTTCGGCGTGCTGAAGATGTACAGGGACCTGACCAACGCCTAC
AAGACCTACGAGGAAAAGCTGAACGACGGCTGCGAGTTCCTGACCAGCACAGAGCAACCTCTGAGCGGCA
TGATCAACAACTACTACACAGTGGCCCTGCGGAACATGAACGAGAGATACGGCTACAAGACAGAGGACCT
GGCCTTCATCCAGGACAAGCGGTTCAAGTTCGTGAAGGACGCCTACGGCAAGAAAAAGTCCCAAGTGAAT
ACCGGATTCTTCCTGAGCCTGCAGGACTACAACGGCGACACACAGAAGAAGCTGCACCTGAGCGGAGTGG
GAATCGCCCTGCTGATCTGCCTGTTCCTGGACAAGCAGTACATCAACATCTTTCTGAGCAGGCTGCCCAT
CTTCTCCAGCTACAATGCCCAGAGCGAGGAACGGCGGATCATCATCAGATCCTTCGGCATCAACAGCATC
AAGCTGCCCAAGGACCGGATCCACAGCGAGAAGTCCAACAAGAGCGTGGCCATGGATATGCTCAACGAAG
TGAAGCGGTGCCCCGACGAGCTGTTCACAACACTGTCTGCCGAGAAGCAGTCCCGGTTCAGAATCATCAG
CGACGACCACAATGAAGTGCTGATGAAGCGGAGCAGCGACAGATTCGTGCCTCTGCTGCTGCAGTATATC
GATTACGGCAAGCTGTTCGACCACATCAGGTTCCACGTGAACATGGGCAAGCTGAGATACCTGCTGAAGG
CCGACAAGACCTGCATCGACGGCCAGACCAGAGTCAGAGTGATCGAGCAGCCCCTGAACGGCTTCGGCAG
ACTGGAAGAGGCCGAGACAATGCGGAAGCAAGAGAACGGCACCTTCGGCAACAGCGGCATCCGGATCAGA
GACTTCGAGAACATGAAGCGGGACGACGCCAATCCTGCCAACTATCCCTACATCGTGGACACCTACACAC
ACTACATCCTGGAAAACAACAAGGTCGAGATGTTTATCAACGACAAAGAGGACAGCGCCCCACTGCTGCC
CGTGATCGAGGATGATAGATACGTGGTCAAGACAATCCCCAGCTGCCGGATGAGCACCCTGGAAATTCCA
GCCATGGCCTTCCACATGTTTCTGTTCGGCAGCAAGAAAACCGAGAAGCTGATCGTGGACGTGCACAACC
GGTACAAGAGACTGTTCCAGGCCATGCAGAAAGAAGAAGTGACCGCCGAGAATATCGCCAGCTTCGGAAT
CGCCGAGAGCGACCTGCCTCAGAAGATCCTGGATCTGATCAGCGGCAATGCCCACGGCAAGGATGTGGAC
GCCTTCATCAGACTGACCGTGGACGACATGCTGACCGACACCGAGCGGAGAATCAAGAGATTCAAGGACG
ACCGGAAGTCCATTCGGAGCGCCGACAACAAGATGGGAAAGAGAGGCTTCAAGCAGATCTCCACAGGCAA
GCTGGCCGACTTCCTGGCCAAGGACATCGTGCTGTTTCAGCCCAGCGTGAACGATGGCGAGAACAAGATC
ACCGGCCTGAACTACCGGATCATGCAGAGCGCCATTGCCGTGTACGATAGCGGCGACGATTACGAGGCCA
AGCAGCAGTTCAAGCTGATGTTCGAGAAGGCCCGGCTGATCGGCAAGGGCACAACAGAGCCTCATCCATT
TCTGTACAAGGTGTTCGCCCGCAGCATCCCCGCCAATGCCGTCGAGTTCTACGAGCGCTACCTGATCGAG
CGGAAGTTCTACCTGACCGGCCTGTCCAACGAGATCAAGAAAGGCAACAGAGTGGATGTGCCCTTCATCC
GGCGGGACCAGAACAAGTGGAAAACACCCGCCATGAAGACCCTGGGCAGAATCTACAGCGAGGATCTGCC
CGTGGAACTGCCCAGACAGATGTTCGACAATGAGATCAAGTCCCACCTGAAGTCCCTGCCACAGATGGAA
GGCATCGACTTCAACAATGCCAACGTGACCTATCTGATCGCCGAGTACATGAAGAGAGTGCTGGACGACG
ACTTCCAGACCTTCTACCAGTGGAACCGCAACTACCGGTACATGGACATGCTTAAGGGCGAGTACGACAG
AAAGGGCTCCCTGCAGCACTGCTTCACCAGCGTGGAAGAGAGAGAAGGCCTCTGGAAAGAGCGGGCCTCC
AGAACAGAGCGGTACAGAAAGCAGGCCAGCAACAAGATCCGCAGCAACCGGCAGATGAGAAACGCCAGCA
GCGAAGAGATCGAGACAATCCTGGATAAGCGGCTGAGCAACAGCCGGAACGAGTACCAGAAAAGCGAGAA
AGTGATCCGGCGCTACAGAGTGCAGGATGCCCTGCTGTTTCTGCTGGCCAAAAAGACCCTGACCGAACTG
GCCGATTTCGACGGCGAGAGGTTCAAACTGAAAGAAATCATGCCCGACGCCGAGAAGGGAATCCTGAGCG
AGATCATGCCCATGAGCTTCACCTTCGAGAAAGGCGGCAAGAAGTACACCATCACCAGCGAGGGCATGAA
GCTGAAGAACTACGGCGACTTCTTTGTGCTGGCTAGCGACAAGAGGATCGGCAACCTGCTGGAACTCGTG
GGCAGCGACATCGTGTCCAAAGAGGATATCATGGAAGAGTTCAACAAATACGACCAGTGCAGGCCCGAGA
TCAGCTCCATCGTGTTCAACCTGGAAAAGTGGGCCTTCGACACATACCCCGAGCTGTCTGCCAGAGTGGA
CCGGGAAGAGAAGGTGGACTTCAAGAGCATCCTGAAAATCCTGCTGAACAACAAGAACATCAACAAAGAG
CAGAGCGACATCCTGCGGAAGATCCGGAACGCCTTCGATGCCAACAATTACCCCGACAAAGGCGTGGTGG
AAATCAAGGCCCTGCCTGAGATCGCCATGAGCATCAAGAAGGCCTTTGGGGAGTACGCCATCATGAAGGA
GGGAGCTCTAGAGGCGCTACCGGTCGCCACCATGGTGTCTAAGGGCGAAGAGCTGATCAAGGAAAATATG
CGTATGAAGGTGGTCATGGAAGGTTCGGTCAACGGCCACCAATTCAAATGCACAGGTGAAGGAGAAGGCA
GACCGTACGAGGGAGTGCAAACCATGAGGATCAAAGTCATCGAGGGAGGACCCCTGCCATTTGCCTTTGA
CATTCTTGCCACGTCGTTCATGTATGGCAGCCGTACCTTTATCAAGTACCCGGCCGACATCCCTGATTTC
TTTAAACAGTCCTTTCCTGAGGGTTTTACTTGGGAAAGAGTTACGAGATACGAAGATGGTGGAGTCGTCA
CCGTCACGCAGGACACCAGCCTTGAGGATGGCGAGCTCGTCTACAACGTCAAGGTCAGAGGGGTAAACTT
TCCCTCCAATGGTCCCGTGATGCAGAAGAAGACCAAGGGTTGGGAGCCTAATACAGAGATGATGTATCCA
GCAGATGGTGGTCTGAGAGGATACACTGACATCGCACTGAAAGTTGATGGTGGTGGCCATCTGCACTGCA
ACTTCGTGACAACTTACAGGTCAAAAAAGACCGTCGGGAACATCAAGATGCCCGGTGTCCATGCCGTTGA
TCACCGCCTGGAAAGGATCGAGGAGAGTGACAATGAAACCTACGTAGTGCAAAGAGAAGTGGCAGTTGCC
AAATACAGCAACCTTGGTGGTGGCATGGACGAGCTGTACAAGTCCGGACTCAGATCTGTGAGCAAGGGCG
AGGAGCTGATCAAGGAAAATATGCGTATGAAGGTGGTCATGGAAGGTTCGGTCAACGGCCACCAATTCAA
ATGCACAGGTGAAGGAGAAGGCAGACCGTACGAGGGAGTGCAAACCATGAGGATCAAAGTCATCGAGGGA
GGACCCCTGCCATTTGCCTTTGACATTCTTGCCACGTCGTTCATGTATGGCAGCCGTACCTTTATCAAGT
ACCCGGCCGACATCCCTGATTTCTTTAAACAGTCCTTTCCTGAGGGTTTTACTTGGGAAAGAGTTACGAG
ATACGAAGATGGTGGAGTCGTCACCGTCACGCAGGACACCAGCCTTGAGGATGGCGAGCTCGTCTACAAC
GTCAAGGTCAGAGGGGTAAACTTTCCCTCCAATGGTCCCGTGATGCAGAAGAAGACCAAGGGTTGGGAGC
CTAATACAGAGATGATGTATCCAGCAGATGGTGGTCTGAGAGGATACACTGACATCGCACTGAAAGTTGA
TGGTGGTGGCCATCTGCACTGCAACTTCGTGACAACTTACAGGTCAAAAAAGACCGTCGGGAACATCAAG
ATGCCCGGTGTCCATGCCGTTGATCACCGCCTGGAAAGGATCGAGGAGAGTGACAATGAAACCTACGTAG
TGCAAAGAGAAGTGGCAGTTGCCAAATACAGCAACCTTGGTGGTGGCATGGACGAGCTGTACAAGAAGCT
TGTGAGCAAGGGCGAGGAGCTGATCAAGGAAAATATGCGTATGAAGGTGGTCATGGAAGGTTCGGTCAAC
GGCCACCAATTCAAATGCACAGGTGAAGGAGAAGGCAGACCGTACGAGGGAGTGCAAACCATGAGGATCA
AAGTCATCGAGGGAGGACCCCTGCCATTTGCCTTTGACATTCTTGCCACGTCGTTCATGTATGGCAGCCG
TACCTTTATCAAGTACCCGGCCGACATCCCTGATTTCTTTAAACAGTCCTTTCCTGAGGGTTTTACTTGG
GAAAGAGTTACGAGATACGAAGATGGTGGAGTCGTCACCGTCACGCAGGACACCAGCCTTGAGGATGGCG
AGCTCGTCTACAACGTCAAGGTCAGAGGGGTAAACTTTCCCTCCAATGGTCCCGTGATGCAGAAGAAGAC
CAAGGGTTGGGAGCCTAATACAGAGATGATGTATCCAGCAGATGGTGGTCTGAGAGGATACACTGACATC
GCACTGAAAGTTGATGGTGGTGGCCATCTGCACTGCAACTTCGTGACAACTTACAGGTCAAAAAAGACCG
TCGGGAACATCAAGATGCCCGGTGTCCATGCCGTTGATCACCGCCTGGAAAGGATCGAGGAGAGTGACAA
TGAAACCTACGTAGTGCAAAGAGAAGTGGCAGTTGCCAAATACAGCAACCTTGGTGGTGGCATGGACGAG
CTGTACAAGTCCGGACTCAGATCTCGACGGTACCGCCATATGAAGCGACCTGCCGCCACAAAGAAGGCTG
GACAGGCTAAGAAGAAGAAATAGCGTCTCGCCCGACCACCAGGGCAAGGGTCTGGGCAGCGCCGTCGTGC
TCCCCGGAGTGGAGGCGGCCGAGCGCGCCGGGGTGCCCGCCTTCCTGGAGACCTCCGCGCCCCGCAACCT
CCCCTTCTACGAGCGGCTCGGCTTCACCGTCACCGCCGACGTCGAGGTGCCCGAAGGACCGCGCACCTGG
TGCATGACCCGCAAGCCCGGTGCCTGACGCCCATCGATAGATCCTAATCAACCTCTGGATTACAAAATTT
GTGAAAGATTGACTGGTATTCTTAACTATGTTGCTCCTTTTACGCTATGTGGATACGCTGCTTTAATGCC
TTTGTATCATGCTATTGCTTCCCGTATGGCTTTCATTTTCTCCTCCTTGTATAAATCCTGGTTGCTGTCT
CTTTATGAGGAGTTGTGGCCCGTTGTCAGGCAACGTGGCGTGGTGTGCACTGTGTTTGCTGACGCAACCC
CCACTGGTTGGGGCATTGCCACCACCTGTCAGCTCCTTTCCGGGACTTTCGCTTTCCCCCTCCCTATTGC
CACGGCGGAACTCATCGCCGCCTGCCTTGCCCGCTGCTGGACAGGGGCTCGGCTGTTGGGCACTGACAAT
TCCGTGGTGTTGTCGGGGAAATCATCGTCCTTTCCTTGGCTGCTCGCCTGTGTTGCCACCTGGATTCTGC
GCGGGACGTCCTTCTGCTACGTCCCTTCGGCCCTCAATCCAGCGGACCTTCCTTCCCGCGGCCTGCTGCC
GGCTCTGCGGCCTCTTCCGCGTCTTCGCCTTCGCCCTCAGACGAGTCGGATCTCCCTTTGGGCCGCCTCC
CCGCCTGAGATCCTTTAAGACCAATGACTTACAAGGCAGCTGTAGATCTTAGCCACTTTTTAAAAGAAAA
GGGGGGACTGGAAGGGCTAATTCACTCCCAACGAAGACAAGATCTGCTTTTTGCTTGTACTGGGTCTCTC
TGGTTAGACCAGATCTGAGCCTGGGAGCTCTCTGGCTAACTAGGGAACCCACTGCTTAAGCCTCAATAAA
GCTTGCCTTGAGTGCTTCAAGTAGTGTGTGCCCGTCTGTTGTGTGACTCTGGTAACTAGAGATCCCTCAG
ACCCTTTTAGTCAGTGTGGAAAATCTCTAGCAGTAGTAGTTCATGTCATCTTATTATTCAGTATTTATAA
CTTGCAAAGAAATGAATATCAGAGAGTGAGAGGCCCGGGTTAATTAAGGAAAGGGCTAGATCATTCTTGA
AGACGAAAGGGCCTCGTGATACGCCTATTTTTATAGGTTAATGTCATGATAATAATGGTTTCTTAGACGT
CAGGTGGCACTTTTCGGGGAAATGTGCGCGGAACCCCTATTTGTTTATTTTTCTAAATACATTCAAATAT
GTATCCGCTCATGAGACAATAACCCTGATAAATGCTTCAATAATATTGAAAAAGGAAGAGTATGAGTATT
CAACATTTCCGTGTCGCCCTTATTCCCTTTTTTGCGGCATTTTGCCTTCCTGTTTTTGCTCACCCAGAAA
CGCTGGTGAAAGTAAAAGATGCTGAAGATCAGTTGGGTGCACGAGTGGGTTACATCGAACTGGATCTCAA
CAGCGGTAAGATCCTTGAGAGTTTTCGCCCCGAAGAACGTTTTCCAATGATGAGCACTTTTAAAGTTCTG
CTATGTGGCGCGGTATTATCCCGTGTTGACGCCGGGCAAGAGCAACTCGGTCGCCGCATACACTATTCTC
AGAATGACTTGGTTGAGTACTCACCAGTCACAGAAAAGCATCTTACGGATGGCATGACAGTAAGAGAATT
ATGCAGTGCTGCCATAACCATGAGTGATAACACTGCGGCCAACTTACTTCTGACAACGATCGGAGGACCG
AAGGAGCTAACCGCTTTTTTGCACAACATGGGGGATCATGTAACTCGCCTTGATCGTTGGGAACCGGAGC
TGAATGAAGCCATACCAAACGACGAGCGTGACACCACGATGCCTGTAGCAATGGCAACAACGTTGCGCAA
ACTATTAACTGGCGAACTACTTACTCTAGCTTCCCGGCAACAATTAATAGACTGGATGGAGGCGGATAAA
GTTGCAGGACCACTTCTGCGCTCGGCCCTTCCGGCTGGCTGGTTTATTGCTGATAAATCTGGAGCCGGTG
AGCGTGGGTCTCGCGGTATCATTGCAGCACTGGGGCCAGATGGTAAGCCCTCCCGTATCGTAGTTATCTA
CACGACGGGGAGTCAGGCAACTATGGATGAACGAAATAGACAGATCGCTGAGATAGGTGCCTCACTGATT
AAGCATTGGTAACTGTCAGACCAAGTTTACTCATATATACTTTAGATTGATTTAAAACTTCATTTTTAAT
TTAAAAGGATCTAGGTGAAGATCCTTTTTGATAATCTCATGACCAAAATCCCTTAACGTGAGTTTTCGTT
CCACTGAGCGTCAGACCCCGTAGAAAAGATCAAAGGATCTTCTTGAGATCCTTTTTTTCTGCGCGTAATC
TGCTGCTTGCAAACAAAAAAACCACCGCTACCAGCGGTGGTTTGTTTGCCGGATCAAGAGCTACCAACTC
TTTTTCCGAAGGTAACTGGCTTCAGCAGAGCGCAGATACCAAATACTGTTCTTCTAGTGTAGCCGTAGTT
AGGCCACCACTTCAAGAACTCTGTAGCACCGCCTACATACCTCGCTCTGCTAATCCTGTTACCAGTGGCT
GCTGCCAGTGGCGATAAGTCGTGTCTTACCGGGTTGGACTCAAGACGATAGTTACCGGATAAGGCGCAGC
GGTCGGGCTGAACGGGGGGTTCGTGCACACAGCCCAGCTTGGAGCGAACGACCTACACCGAACTGAGATA
CCTACAGCGTGAGCTATGAGAAAGCGCCACGCTTCCCGAAGGGAGAAAGGCGGACAGGTATCCGGTAAGC
GGCAGGGTCGGAACAGGAGAGCGCACGAGGGAGCTTCCAGGGGGAAACGCCTGGTATCTTTATAGTCCTG
TCGGGTTTCGCCACCTCTGACTTGAGCGTCGATTTTTGTGATGCTCGTCAGGGGGGCGGAGCCTATGGAA
AAACGCCAGCAACGCGGCCTTTTTACGGTTCCTGGCCTTTTGCTGGCCTTTTGCTCACATGTTCTTTCCT
GCGTTATCCCCTGATTCTGTGGATAACCGTATTACCGCCTTTGAGTGAGCTGATACCGCTCGCCGCAGCC
GAACGACCGAGCGCAGCGAGTCAGTGAGCGAGGAAGCGGAAGAGCGCCCAATACGCAAACCGCCTCTCCC
CGCGCGTTGGCCGATTCATTAATGCAGCAAGCTCATGGCTGACTAATTTTTTTTATTTATGCAGAGGCCG
AGGCCGCCTCGGCCTCTGAGCTATTCCAGAAGTAGTGAGGAGGCTTTTTTGGAGGCCTAGGCTTTTGCAA
AAAGCTCCCCGTGGCACGACAGGTTTCCCGACTGGAAAGCGGGCAGTGAGCGCAACGCAATTAATGTGAG
TTAGCTCACTCATTAGGCACCCCAGGCTTTACACTTTATGCTTCCGGCTCGTATGTTGTGTGGAATTGTG
AGCGGATAACAATTTCACACAGGAAACAGCTATGACATGATTACGAATTTCACAAATAAAGCATTTTTTT
CACTGCATTCTAGTTGTGGTTTGTCCAAACTCATCAATGTATCTTATCATGTCTGGATCAACTGGATAAC
TCAAGCTAACCAAAATCATCCCAAACTTCCCACCCCATACCCTATTACCACTGCCAATTACCTGTGGTTT
CATTTACTCTAAACCTGTGATTCCTCTGAATTATTTTCATTTTAAAGAAATTGTATTTGTTAAATATGTA
CTACAAACTTAGTAGT
Features (pLannotate 1.2.2; 26 found; start..end, strand, type, name):
    377..634     +  LTR            5' LTR (truncated): truncated 5' long terminal repeat (LTR) from HIV-1
    681..806     +  misc_feature   HIV-1 Ψ: packaging signal of human immunodeficiency virus type 1
    790..1128    +  CDS            HIV-1 gag (fragment): gag protein from human immunodeficiency virus 1; gag
   1303..1536    +  misc_feature   RRE: The Rev response element (RRE) of HIV-1 allows for Rev-dependent mRNA export from the nucleus to the cytoplasm.
   1913..2013    +  CDS            Rev (fragment): human immunodeficiency virus 1 (HIV-1) Rev protein; rev; enhances nuclear export of unspliced and incompletely spliced viral mRNAs
   2058..2175    +  misc_feature   cPPT/CTS: central polypurine tract and central termination sequence of HIV-1
   2223..3401    +  promoter       EF-1α promoter: strong constitutive promoter for human elongation factor EF-1α
   6752..7462    +  CDS            mRuby3: mRuby3 is a basic (constitutively fluorescent) red fluorescent protein published in 2016, derived from Entacmaea quadricolor. It has low acid sensitivity.
   7478..8185    +  CDS            mRuby3: mRuby3 is a basic (constitutively fluorescent) red fluorescent protein published in 2016, derived from Entacmaea quadricolor. It has low acid sensitivity.
   8189..8899    +  CDS            mRuby3: mRuby3 is a basic (constitutively fluorescent) red fluorescent protein published in 2016, derived from Entacmaea quadricolor. It has low acid sensitivity.
   8900..8917    +  misc_feature   MCS (fragment): multiple cloning site
   8983..9197    +  CDS            PuroR (fragment): puromycin N-acetyltransferase; pac from Streptomyces alboniger; confers resistance to puromycin
   9216..9804    +  misc_feature   WPRE: woodchuck hepatitis virus posttranscriptional regulatory element
   9812..9877    +  CDS            nef (fragment): NEF_HV1Z2 - Experimental evidence at protein level: Swiss-Prot protein existence level 1. Extracellular Nef protein targets CD4(+) T-lymphocytes for apoptosis by interacting with CXCR4 surface receptors. From Human immunodeficiency virus type 1 group M subtype D (isolate Z2/CDC-Z34) (HIV-1).
   9879..10112   +  LTR            3' LTR (ΔU3): self-inactivating 3' long terminal repeat (LTR) from HIV-1
  10317..10421   +  promoter       AmpR promoter: bla
  10422..11282   +  CDS            AmpR: β-lactamase; bla; confers resistance to ampicillin, carbenicillin, and related antibiotics
  11453..12041   +  rep_origin     ori: high-copy-number ColE1/pMB1/pBR322/pUC origin of replication
  12224..12278   +  CDS            lacI (fragment): lac repressor; lacI; The lac repressor binds to the lac operator to inhibit transcription in E. coli. This inhibition can be relieved by adding lactose or isopropyl-β-D-thiogalactopyranoside (IPTG).
  12284..12377   +  rep_origin     SV40 ori (fragment): SV40 origin of replication
  12402..12439   +  CDS            lacI (fragment): lac repressor; lacI; The lac repressor binds to the lac operator to inhibit transcription in E. coli. This inhibition can be relieved by adding lactose or isopropyl-β-D-thiogalactopyranoside (IPTG).
  12452..12473   +  protein_bind   CAP binding site: CAP binding activates transcription in the presence of cAMP. E. coli catabolite activator protein
  12488..12518   +  promoter       lac promoter: promoter for the E. coli lac operon
  12522..12544   +  protein_bind   lac operator (fragment): The lac repressor binds to the lac operator to inhibit transcription in E. coli. This inhibition can be relieved by adding lactose or isopropyl-β-D-thiogalactopyranoside (IPTG). lac repressor encoded by lacI
  12576..12659   +  polyA_signal   SV40 poly(A) signal (fragment): SV40 polyadenylation signal
  12826..329     +  CDS            nef (fragment) (across the origin): NEF_HV1BR - Experimental evidence at protein level: Swiss-Prot protein existence level 1. Extracellular Nef protein targets CD4(+) T-lymphocytes for apoptosis by interacting with CXCR4 surface receptors (PubMed:14990729). From Human immunodeficiency virus type 1 group M subtype B (isolate BRU/LAI) (HIV-1).
