[The description below was written by a language model from this plasmid's Addgene catalogue record and pLannotate feature annotations shown in this document.]
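Description:
pHAGE-NLS-dPspCas13b-3xmRuby3-NLS is a 12.8 kb HIV-1-based lentiviral and mammalian expression plasmid built on the pHAGE-EF1a-IRES-puro backbone, intended for overexpression in human cells. It is propagated in E. coli through a high-copy ColE1/pUC-type origin and selected with ampicillin via the bla gene. The lentiviral transfer cassette comprises a truncated 5' LTR, the Ψ packaging signal with a short gag fragment, the Rev response element for Rev-dependent export of the genomic RNA, the cPPT/CTS element, a WPRE that enhances transcript expression, and a self-inactivating ΔU3 3' LTR that disables LTR promoter activity after integration.

The payload is driven by the strong constitutive human EF-1α promoter. According to the record it encodes catalytically dead Cas13b from Prevotella sp. P5-125, carrying the H133A and H1059A substitutions that abolish RNA cleavage while leaving guide-directed RNA binding intact. The automated annotation did not label this coding region, but a large unannotated interval between the promoter and the fluorescent proteins is consistent with it. Three tandem copies of the red fluorescent protein mRuby3 follow, and the name indicates nuclear localization signals at both ends of the fusion, although these are also not annotated. Only a fragment of the puromycin resistance gene is detected downstream and no IRES is annotated, so puromycin selection from the parental backbone may not be functional in this derivative.

The construct serves as a fluorescent, programmable RNA-binding probe for imaging RNAs in living cells when paired with a separately supplied Cas13b guide RNA. The depositor notes that the plasmid is prone to recombination, which fits with its repeated mRuby3 units and LTRs.
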