Addgene plasmid #132405: pHAGE-NLS-dPspCas13b-3xmRuby3-NLS
Purpose: overexpression in human cells
Depositing lab: Ling-Ling Chen. Depositing organization: CAS Center for Excellence in Molecular Plant Sciences ("CEMPS"). Publication: Dynamic Imaging of RNA in Living Cells by CRISPR-Cas13 Systems. Yang LZ, Wang Y, Li SQ, Yao RW, Luan PF, Wu H, Carmichael GG, Chen LL. Mol Cell. 2019 Dec 19;76(6):981-997.e7. doi: 10.1016/j.molcel.2019.10.024. Epub 2019 Nov 19. PubMed 31757757.
Backbone
  Vector backbone: pHAGE-EF1a-IRES-puro
  Vector type: Mammalian Expression, Lentiviral
Growth in bacteria
  Bacterial resistance: Ampicillin, 100 μg/mL
  Growth temperature: 37°C
  Growth strain: NEB Stable
  Copy number: High Copy
Gene/Insert
  Gene/Insert name: dPspCas13b
  Species: Prevotella sp. P5-125
  Mutation: H133A; H1059A
  Cloning method: Ligation Independent Cloning
  Sequencing primers: 5′ unknown
Terms and licenses: Academic/Nonprofit Terms; Industry Terms: Not Available to Industry
Depositor comments: Plasmid is prone to recombination. Test multiple colonies to ensure the full plasmid is isolated.
How to cite: pHAGE-NLS-dPspCas13b-3xmRuby3-NLS was a gift from Ling-Ling Chen (Addgene plasmid # 132405 ; http://n2t.net/addgene:132405 ; RRID:Addgene_132405)
